LOCUS       Exported 3015 bp ds-DNA linear SYN 09-JUL-2021
DEFINITION  Encodes RVD positions 7-9 in TALEN assembly.
ACCESSION   .
VERSION     .
KEYWORDS    pFusX3-53
SOURCE      synthetic DNA construct
  ORGANISM  synthetic DNA construct
REFERENCE   1 (bases 1 to 3015)
  AUTHORS   Ma AC, McNulty MS, Tanya PL, Jarryd CM, Martinez-Galvez G, Argue DP,
            Lee HB, Urban MD, Bullard CE, Blackburn PR, Man TK, Clark KJ, Ekker
            SC
  TITLE     FusX: A rapid one-step TALE assembly system for genome science.
  JOURNAL   Hum Gene Ther. 2016 Feb 8.
  PUBMED    26854857
REFERENCE   2 (bases 1 to 3015)
  AUTHORS   .
  TITLE     Direct Submission
  JOURNAL   Exported Jul 9, 2021 from SnapGene Server 1.1.58
            http://www.snapgene.com
FEATURES             Location/Qualifiers
     source          1..3015
                     /organism="synthetic DNA construct"
                     /mol_type="other DNA"
     primer_bind     204..220
                     /label=M13 fwd
                     /note="common sequencing primer, one of multiple similar
                     variants"
     primer_bind     complement(295..315)
                     /label=T3
                     /note="T3 promoter, forward primer"
     promoter        complement(295..313)
                     /label=T3 promoter
                     /note="promoter for bacteriophage T3 RNA polymerase"
     primer_bind     complement(334..350)
                     /label=M13 rev
                     /note="common sequencing primer, one of multiple similar
                     variants"
     primer_bind     complement(334..350)
                     /label=M13 Reverse
                     /note="In lacZ gene. Also called M13-rev"
     primer_bind     complement(347..369)
                     /label=M13/pUC Reverse
                     /note="In lacZ gene"
     protein_bind    358..374
                     /label=lac operator
                     /bound_moiety="lac repressor encoded by lacI"
                     /note="The lac repressor binds to the lac operator to
                     inhibit transcription in E. coli. This inhibition can be
                     relieved by adding lactose or
                     isopropyl-beta-D-thiogalactopyranoside (IPTG)."
     promoter        complement(382..412)
                     /label=lac promoter
                     /note="promoter for the E. coli lac operon"
     protein_bind    427..448
                     /label=CAP binding site
                     /bound_moiety="E. coli catabolite activator protein"
                     /note="CAP binding activates transcription in the presence
                     of cAMP."
     CDS             922..1713
                     /codon_start=1
                     /gene="aadA"
                     /product="aminoglycoside adenylyltransferase (Murphy,
                     1985)"
                     /label=SmR
                     /note="confers resistance to spectinomycin and
                     streptomycin"
                     /translation="MREAVIAEVSTQLSEVVGVIERHLEPTLLAVHLYGSAVDGGLKPH
                     SDIDLLVTVTVRLDETTRRALINDLLETSASPGESEILRAVEVTIVVHDDIIPWRYPAK
                     RELQFGEWQRNDILAGIFEPATIDIDLAILLTKAREHSVALVGPAAEELFDPVPEQDLF
                     EALNETLTLWNSPPDWAGDERNVVLTLSRIWYSAVTGKIAPKDVAADWAMERLPAQYQP
                     VILEARQAYLGQEEDRLASRADQLEEFVHYVKGEITKVVGK"
     rep_origin      1806..2394
                     /direction=RIGHT
                     /label=ori
                     /note="high-copy-number ColE1/pMB1/pBR322/pUC origin of
                     replication"
     primer_bind     2295..2314
                     /label=pBR322ori-F
                     /note="pBR322 origin, forward primer"
     primer_bind     2548..2565
                     /label=L4440
                     /note="L4440 vector, forward primer"
     terminator      2724..2751
                     /label=rrnB T2 terminator
                     /note="transcription terminator T2 from the E. coli rrnB
                     gene"
     terminator      2843..2929
                     /gene="Escherichia coli rrnB"
                     /label=rrnB T1 terminator
                     /note="transcription terminator T1 from the E. coli rrnB
                     gene"
     primer_bind     2993..3009
                     /label=M13 fwd
                     /note="common sequencing primer, one of multiple similar
                     variants"
ORIGIN
        1 cgtctccatg gcctgacccc ggaccaagtg gtggctatcg agaccggcgc cgctacgggc
       61 gcgtcccatt cgccattcag gctgcgcaac tgttgggaag ggcgatcggt gcgggctctt
      121 cgctattacg ccagctggcg aaagggggat gtgctgcaag gcgattaagt tgggaacgcc
      181 agggttttcc cagtcacgac gttgtaaaac gacggccagt gagcgcgcgt aatcgactca
      241 ctatagggcg aattgggtac cgggcccccc ctcgaggtcc tccagctttt gttcccttta
      301 gtgagggtta attgcgcgct tggcgtaatc atggtcatag ctgtttcctg tgtgaaattg
      361 ttatccgctc acaattccac acaacatacg agccggaagc ataaagtgta aagcctgggg
      421 tgcctaatga gtgagctaac tcacattaat tgcgttgcgc tcactgcccg ctttccaccg
      481 gtggtctctg gcggcaagca agcgctcgaa acggtgcagc ggctgttgcc ggtgctgtgc
      541 caggaccatg gcctgcgaga cgtctagacc agccaggaca gaaatgcctc gacttcgctg
      601 ctacccaagg ttgccgggtg acgcacaccg tggaaacgga tgaaggcacg aacccagtgg
      661 acataagcct gttcggttcg taagctgtaa tgcaagtagc gtatgcgctc acgcaactgg
      721 tccagaacct tgaccgaacg cagcggtggt aacggcgcag tggcggtttt catggcttgt
      781 tatgactgtt tttttggggt acagtctatg cctcgggcat ccaagcagca agcgcgttac
      841 gccgtgggtc gatgtttgat gttatggagc agcaacgatg ttacgcagca gggcagtcgc
      901 cctaaaacaa agttaaacat tatgagggaa gcggtgatcg ccgaagtatc gactcaacta
      961 tcagaggtag ttggcgtcat cgagcgccat ctcgaaccga cgttgctggc cgtacatttg
     1021 tacggctccg cagtggatgg cggcctgaag ccacacagtg atattgattt gctggttacg
     1081 gtgaccgtaa ggcttgatga aacaacgcgg cgagctttga tcaacgacct tttggaaact
     1141 tcggcttccc ctggagagag cgagattctc cgcgctgtag aagtcaccat tgttgtgcac
     1201 gacgacatca ttccgtggcg ttatccagct aagcgcgaac tgcaatttgg agaatggcag
     1261 cgcaatgaca ttcttgcagg tatcttcgag ccagccacga tcgacattga tctggctatc
     1321 ttgctgacaa aagcaagaga acatagcgtt gccttggtag gtccagcggc ggaggaactc
     1381 tttgatccgg ttcctgaaca ggatctattt gaggcgctaa atgaaacctt aacgctatgg
     1441 aactcgccgc ccgactgggc tggcgatgag cgaaatgtag tgcttacgtt gtcccgcatt
     1501 tggtacagcg cagtaaccgg caaaatcgcg ccgaaggatg tcgctgccga ctgggcaatg
     1561 gagcgcctgc cggcccagta tcagcccgtc atacttgaag ctagacaggc ttatcttgga
     1621 caagaagaag atcgcttggc ctcgcgcgca gatcagttgg aagaatttgt ccactacgtg
     1681 aaaggcgaga tcaccaaggt agtcggcaaa taaccctcga gccacccatg accaaaatcc
     1741 cttaacgtga gttacgcgtc gttccactga gcgtcagacc ccgtagaaaa gatcaaagga
     1801 tcttcttgag atcctttttt tctgcgcgta atctgctgct tgcaaacaaa aaaaccaccg
     1861 ctaccagcgg tggtttgttt gccggatcaa gagctaccaa ctctttttcc gaaggtaact
     1921 ggcttcagca gagcgcagat accaaatact gtccttctag tgtagccgta gttaggccac
     1981 cacttcaaga actctgtagc accgcctaca tacctcgctc tgctaatcct gttaccagtg
     2041 gctgctgcca gtggcgataa gtcgtgtctt accgggttgg actcaagacg atagttaccg
     2101 gataaggcgc agcggtcggg ctgaacgggg ggttcgtgca cacagcccag cttggagcga
     2161 acgacctaca ccgaactgag atacctacag cgtgagcatt gagaaagcgc cacgcttccc
     2221 gaagggagaa aggcggacag gtatccggta agcggcaggg tcggaacagg agagcgcacg
     2281 agggagcttc cagggggaaa cgcctggtat ctttatagtc ctgtcgggtt tcgccacctc
     2341 tgacttgagc gtcgattttt gtgatgctcg tcaggggggc ggagcctatg gaaaaacgcc
     2401 agcaacgcgg cctttttacg gttcctggcc ttttgctggc cttttgctca catgttcttt
     2461 cctgcgttat cccctgattc tgtggataac cgtattaccg cctttgagtg agctgatacc
     2521 gctcgccgca gccgaacgac cgagcgcagc gagtcagtga gcgaggaagc ggaagagcgc
     2581 ccaatacgca aaccgcctct ccccgcgcgt tggccgattc attaatgcag ctggcacgac
     2641 aggtttcccg actggaaagc gggcagtgag cgcaacgcaa ttaatacgcg taccgctagc
     2701 caggaagagt ttgtagaaac gcaaaaaggc catccgtcag gatggccttc tgcttagttt
     2761 gatgcctggc agtttatggc gggcgtcctg cccgccaccc tccgggccgt tgcttcacaa
     2821 cgttcaaatc cgctcccggc ggatttgtcc tactcaggag agcgttcacc gacaaacaac
     2881 agataaaacg aaaggcccag tcttccgact gagcctttcg ttttatttga tgcctggcag
     2941 ttccctactc tcgcgttaac gctagcatgg atgttttccc agtcacgacg ttgtaaaacg
     3001 acggccagtc ttaag
//
