>Addgene plasmid #63398 | pFusX3-53 | depositor partial sequence | sequence record 105314 | pFusX3_TCA
AGTCTTAAGCGTCTCCATGGCCTGACCCCGGACCAAGTGGTGGCTATCGCCAGCAACGGTGGCGGCAAGC
AAGCGCTCGAAACGGTGCAGCGGCTGTTGCCGGTGCTGTGCCAGGACCATGGCCTCACACCCGATCAGGT
CGTGGCTATCGCCAGCCACGATGGCGGCAAGCAAGCGCTCGAAACGGTGCAGCGGCTGTTGCCGGTGCTG
TGCCAGGACCATGGCCTGACCCCGGACCAAGTGGTGGCTATCGCCAGCAACATTGGCGGCAAGCAAGCGC
TCGAAACGGTGCAGCGGCTGTTGCCGGTGCTGTGCCAGGACCATGGCCTGCGAGACGTC
