>Addgene plasmid #63398 | pFusX3-53 | addgene partial sequence | sequence record 115550 | pCR8_R1 5'-cgaaccgaacaggcttatgt-3'
CGTCACCCGGCAACCTTGGGTAGCAGCGAAGTCGAGGCATTTCTGTCCTGGCTGGTCTAGACGTCTCGCA
GGCCATGGTCCTGGCACAGCACCGGCAACAGCCGCTGCACCGTTTCGAGCGCTTGCTTGCCGCCAATGTT
GCTGGCGATAGCCACCACTTGGTCCGGGGTCAGGCCATGGTCCTGGCACAGCACCGGCAACAGCCGCTGC
ACCGTTTCGAGCGCTTGCTTGCCGCCATCGTGGCTGGCGATAGCCACGACCTGATCGGGTGTGAGGCCAT
GGTCCTGGCACAGCACCGGCAACAGCCGCTGCACCGTTTCGAGCGCTTGCTTGCCGCCACCGTTGCTGGC
GATAGCCACCACTTGGTCCGGGGTCAGGCCATGGAGACGCTTAAGACTGGCCGTCGTTTTACAACGTCGT
GACTGGGAAAACATCCATGCTAGCGTTAACGCGAGAGTAGGGAACTGCCAGGCATCAAATAAAACGAAAG
GCTCAGTCGGAAGACTGGGCCTTTCGTTTTATCTGTTGTTTGTCGGTGAACGCTCTCCTGAGTAGGACAA
ATCCGCCGGGAGCGGATTTGAACGTTGTGAAGCAACGGCCCGGAGGGTGGCGGGCAGGACGCCCGCCATA
AACTGCCAGGCATCAAACTAAGCAGAA
