[The description below was written by a language model from this plasmid's Addgene catalogue record and the feature table of its GenBank file.]
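Description:
pFusX3-53 is a bacterial library plasmid from the FusX system, a one-step method for assembling TALE repeat arrays used to build TALENs and related programmable DNA-binding proteins. It is built on the FusX3 backbone and carries a synthetic insert of three pre-joined TALE repeats whose repeat-variable diresidues are NG, HD and NI. By the standard TALE code these recognise T, C and A, which matches the alternative insert name X3_TCA. The plasmid supplies RVD positions 7 to 9 of the final array, so it is one member of a set of trimer plasmids from which a user picks the triplet that matches the target sequence at those positions. The trimer was cloned through BsaI sites that were destroyed in the process. This is consistent with Golden Gate-style assembly using type IIS enzymes, although the record does not state which enzyme releases the module in the subsequent assembly.

The plasmid is maintained at high copy in E. coli through a ColE1/pUC-type origin and is selected with spectinomycin via the aadA (SmR) aminoglycoside adenylyltransferase gene. The held GenBank record is described as covering only part of the sequence, and its length of 3015 bp equals the listed backbone size without insert. Its annotations show only backbone elements: a lac promoter with operator and CAP binding site, a T3 promoter, M13 and other common sequencing primer sites, and rrnB T1 and T2 transcription terminators. The TALE repeat module itself is not annotated there. No eukaryotic promoter, nuclease domain or expression elements are recorded, which fits its role as an intermediate assembly component rather than an expression vector.
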