Addgene plasmid #63398: pFusX3-53
Purpose: Encodes RVD positions 7-9 in TALEN assembly
Depositing lab: Stephen Ekker. Depositing organization: Mayo Foundation for Medical Education and Research. Publication: FusX: A rapid one-step TALE assembly system for genome science. Ma AC, McNulty MS, Tanya PL, Jarryd CM, Martinez-Galvez G, Argue DP, Lee HB, Urban MD, Bullard CE, Blackburn PR, Man TK, Clark KJ, Ekker SC. Hum Gene Ther. 2016 Jun;27(6):451-63. doi: 10.1089/hum.2015.172 PubMed 26854857.
Backbone
  Vector backbone: FusX3
  Backbone size w/o insert (bp): 3015
  Vector type: TALEN
Growth in bacteria
  Bacterial resistance: Spectinomycin, 50 μg/mL
  Growth temperature: 37°C
  Growth strain: DH5alpha
  Copy number: High Copy
Gene/Insert
  Gene/Insert name: NG HD NI (alt name: X3_TCA)
  Species: Synthetic
  Mutation: none
  Cloning method: Restriction Enzyme; 5′ cloning site BsaI (destroyed during cloning); 3′ cloning site BsaI (destroyed during cloning)
  Sequencing primers: 5′ pCR8_F1; 3′ pCR8_R1
Terms and licenses: Academic/Nonprofit Terms; Industry Terms: Not Available to Industry
How to cite: pFusX3-53 was a gift from Stephen Ekker (Addgene plasmid # 63398 ; http://n2t.net/addgene:63398 ; RRID:Addgene_63398)
